>Addgene plasmid #169515 | pFOX6-Tier1-PhCMV-TdTomato | addgene full sequence | sequence record 365436 | Addgene NGS Result
GACGGATCGGGAGATCTCCACGCGTGGTACCCTCGAGTTGACATTGATTATTGAGTAGTTATTAATAGTA
ATCAATTACGGGGTCATTAGTTCATAGCCCATATATGGAGTTCCGCGTTACATAACTTACGGTAAATGGC
CCGCCTGGCTGACCGCCCAACGACCCCCGCCCATTGACGTCAATAATGACGTATGTTCCCATAGTAACGC
CAATAGGGACTTTCCATTGACGTCAATGGGTGGAGTATTTACGGTAAACTGCCCACTTGGCAGTACATCA
AGTGTATCATATGCCAAGTACGCCCCCTATTGACGTCAATGACGGTAAATGGCCCGCCTGGCATTATGCC
CAGTACATGACCTTATGGGACTTTCCTACTTGGCAGTACATCTACGTATTAGTCATCGCTATTACCATGG
TGATGCGGTTTTGGCAGTACATCAATGGGCGTGGATAGCGGTTTGACTCACGGGGATTTCCAAGTCTCCA
CCCCATTGACGTCAATGGGAGTTTGTTTTGGCACCAAAATCAACGGGACTTTCCAAAATGTCGTAACAAC
TCCGCCCCATTGACGCAAATGGGCGGTAGGCGTGTACGGTGGGAGGTCTATATAAGCAGAGCTCTCTGGC
TAACTAGAGAACCCACTGCTTACTGGCTTATCGAAATTAATACGACTCACTATAGGGAGACCCAAGCTGT
TCGAAGCGGAATTCACCATGACTAGTGTGAGCAAGGGCGAGGAGGTCATCAAAGAGTTCATGCGCTTCAA
GGTGCGCATGGAGGGCTCCATGAACGGCCACGAGTTCGAGATCGAGGGCGAGGGCGAGGGCCGCCCCTAC
GAGGGCACCCAGACCGCCAAGCTGAAGGTGACCAAGGGCGGCCCCCTGCCCTTCGCCTGGGACATCCTGT
CCCCCCAGTTCATGTACGGCTCCAAGGCGTACGTGAAGCACCCCGCCGACATCCCCGATTACAAGAAGCT
GTCCTTCCCCGAGGGCTTCAAGTGGGAGCGCGTGATGAACTTCGAGGACGGCGGTCTGGTGACCGTGACC
CAGGACTCCTCCCTGCAGGACGGCACGCTGATCTACAAGGTGAAGATGCGCGGCACCAACTTCCCCCCCG
ACGGCCCCGTAATGCAGAAGAAGACCATGGGCTGGGAGGCCTCCACCGAGCGCCTGTACCCCCGCGACGG
CGTGCTGAAGGGCGAGATCCACCAGGCCCTGAAGCTGAAGGACGGCGGCCACTACCTGGTGGAGTTCAAG
ACCATCTACATGGCCAAGAAGCCCGTGCAACTGCCCGGCTACTACTACGTGGACACCAAGCTGGACATCA
CCTCCCACAACGAGGACTACACCATCGTGGAACAGTACGAGCGCTCCGAGGGCCGCCACCACCTGTTCCT
GGGGCATGGCACCGGCAGCACCGGCAGCGGCAGCTCCGGCACCGCCTCCTCCGAGGACAACAACATGGCC
GTCATCAAAGAGTTCATGCGCTTCAAGGTGCGCATGGAGGGCTCCATGAACGGCCACGAGTTCGAGATCG
AGGGCGAGGGCGAGGGCCGCCCCTACGAGGGCACCCAGACCGCCAAGCTGAAGGTGACCAAGGGCGGCCC
CCTGCCCTTCGCCTGGGACATCCTGTCCCCCCAGTTCATGTACGGCTCCAAGGCGTACGTGAAGCACCCC
GCCGACATCCCCGATTACAAGAAGCTGTCCTTCCCCGAGGGCTTCAAGTGGGAGCGCGTGATGAACTTCG
AGGACGGCGGTCTGGTGACCGTGACCCAGGACTCCTCCCTGCAGGACGGCACGCTGATCTACAAGGTGAA
GATGCGCGGCACCAACTTCCCCCCCGACGGCCCCGTAATGCAGAAGAAGACCATGGGCTGGGAGGCCTCC
ACCGAGCGCCTGTACCCCCGCGACGGCGTGCTGAAGGGCGAGATCCACCAGGCCCTGAAGCTGAAGGACG
GCGGCCACTACCTGGTGGAGTTCAAGACCATCTACATGGCCAAGAAGCCCGTGCAACTGCCCGGCTACTA
CTACGTGGACACCAAGCTGGACATCACCTCCCACAACGAGGACTACACCATCGTGGAACAGTACGAGCGC
TCCGAGGGCCGCCACCACCTGTTCCTGTACGGCATGGACGAGCTGTACAAGGCTAGCGGATCCACCGGTG
TCTAGAAAGCTTTGAGGCCGGCCTGCAGGGATCAGCCTCGACTGTGCCTTCTAGTTGCCAGCCATCTGTT
GTTTGCCCCTCCCCCGTGCCTTCCTTGACCCTGGAAGGTGCCACTCCCACTGTCCTTTCCTAATAAAATG
AGGAAATTGCATCGCATTGTCTGAGTAGGTGTCATTCTATTCTGGGGGGTGGGGTGGGGCAGGACAGCAA
GGGGGAGGATTGGGAAGACAATAGCAGGCATGCTGGGGATGCGGTGGGCTCTATGGCTTCTGAGGCGGAA
AGAACCAGCTGGGGCTCTAGGGGGTATCCCC
[124 nt withheld, positions 2482-2605]
C
[91 nt withheld, positions 2607-2697]
A
[49 nt withheld, positions 2699-2747]
CCTTTGACGTTGGAGTCCACGTTCTTT
[37 nt withheld, positions 2775-2811]
ACCCTATCTCGGTCTATTCTTTTGATTTATAAGGGATTTTGCCGATTTCGGCCTATTGGTTAAAAAATGA
GCTGATTTAACAAAAATTTAACGCGAATTAATTCTGTGGAATGTGTGTCAGTTAGGGTGTGGAAAGTCCC
CAGGCTCCCCAGCAGGCAGAAGTATGCAAAGCATGCATCTCAATTAGTCAGCAACCAGGTGTGGAAAGTC
CCCAGGCTCCCCAGCAGGCAGAAGTATGCAAAGCATGCATCTCAATTAGTCAGCAACCATAGTCCCGCCC
CTAACTCCGCCCATCCCGCCCCTAACTCCGCCCAGTTCCGCCCATTCTCCGCCCCATGGCTGACTAATTT
TTTTTATTTATGCAGAGGCCGAGGCCGCCTCTGCCTCTGAGCTATTCCAGAAGTAGTGAGGAGGCTTTTT
TGGAGGCCTAGGCTTTTGCAAAAAGCTCCCGGGAGCTTGTATATCCATTTTCGGATCTGATCAAGAGACA
GGATGAGGATCGTTTCGCATGATTGAACAAGATGGATTGCACGCAGGTTCTCCGGCCGCTTGGGTGGAGA
GGCTATTCGGCTATGACTGGGCACAACAGACAATCGGCTGCTCTGATGCCGCCGTGTTCCGGCTGTCAGC
GCAGGGGCGCCCGGTTCTTTTTGTCAAGACCGACCTGTCCGGTGCCCTGAATGAACTGCAGGACGAGGCA
GCGCGGCTATCGTGGCTGGCCACGACGGGCGTTCCTTGCGCAGCTGTGCTCGACGTTGTCACTGAAGCGG
GAAGGGACTGGCTGCTATTGGGCGAAGTGCCGGGGCAGGATCTCCTGTCATCTCACCTTGCTCCTGCCGA
GAAAGTATCCATCATGGCTGATGCAATGCGGCGGCTGCATACGCTTGATCCGGCTACCTGCCCATTCGAC
CACCAAGCGAAACATCGCATCGAGCGAGCACGTACTCGGATGGAAGCCGGTCTTGTCGATCAGGATGATC
TGGACGAAGAGCATCAGGGGCTCGCGCCAGCCGAACTGTTCGCCAGGCTCAAGGCGCGCATGCCCGACGG
CGAGGATCTCGTCGTGACCCATGGCGATGCCTGCTTGCCGAATATCATGGTGGAAAATGGCCGCTTTTCT
GGATTCATCGACTGTGGCCGGCTGGGTGTGGCGGACCGCTATCAGGACATAGCGTTGGCTACCCGTGATA
TTGCTGAAGAGCTTGGCGGCGAATGGGCTGACCGCTTCCTCGTGCTTTACGGTATCGCCGCTCCCGATTC
GCAGCGCATCGCCTTCTATCGCCTTCTTGACGAGTTCTTCTGAGCGGGACTCTGGGGTTCGAAATGACCG
ACCAAGCGACGCCCAACCTGCCATCACGAGATTTCGATTCCACCGCCGCCTTCTATGAAAGGTTGGGCTT
CGGAATCGTTTTCCGGGACGCCGGCTGGATGATCCTCCAGCGCGGGGATCTCATGCTGGAGTTCTTCGCC
CACCCCAACTTGTTTATTGCAGCTTATAATGGTCACAAATAAAGCAATAGCATCACAAATTTCACAAATA
AAGCATTTTTTTCACTGCATTCTAGTTGTGGTTTGTCCAAACTCATCAATGTATCTTATCATGTCTGTAT
ACCGTCGACCTCTAGCTAGAGCTTGGCGTAATCATGGTCATAGCTGTTTCCTGTGTGAAATTGTTATCCG
CTCACAATTCCACACAACATACGAGCCGGAAGCATAAAGTGTAAAGCCTGGGGTGCCTAATGAGTGAGCT
AACTCACATTAATTGCGTTGCGCTCACTGCCCGCTTTCCAGTCGGGAAACCTGTCGTGCCAGCTGCATTA
ATGAATCGGCCAACGCGCGGGGAGAGGCGGTTTGCGTATTGGGCGCTCTTCCGCTTCCTCGCTCACTGAC
TCGCTGCGCTCGGTCGTTCGGCTGCGGCGAGCGGTATCAGCTCACTCAAAGGCGGTAATACGGTTATCCA
CAGAATCAGGGGATAACGCAGGAAAGAACATGTGAGCAAAAGGCCAGCAAAAGGCCAGGAACCGTAAAAA
GGCCGCGTTGCTGGCGTTTTTCCATAGGCTCCGCCCCCCTGACGAGCATCACAAAAATCGACGCTCAAGT
CAGAGGTGGCGAAACCCGACAGGACTATAAAGATACCAGGCGTTTCCCCCTGGAAGCTCCCTCGTGCGCT
CTCCTGTTCCGACCCTGCCGCTTACCGGATACCTGTCCGCCTTTCTCCCTTCGGGAAGCGTGGCGCTTTC
TCATAGCTCACGCTGTAGGTATCTCAGTTCGGTGTAGGTCGTTCGCTCCAAGCTGGGCTGTGTGCACGAA
CCCCCCGTTCAGCCCGACCGCTGCGCCTTATCCGGTAACTATCGTCTTGAGTCCAACCCGGTAAGACACG
ACTTATCGCCACTGGCAGCAGCCACTGGTAACAGGATTAGCAGAGCGAGGTATGTAGGCGGTGCTACAGA
GTTCTTGAAGTGGTGGCCTAACTACGGCTACACTAGAAGAACAGTATTTGGTATCTGCGCTCTGCTGAAG
CCAGTTACCTTCGGAAAAAGAGTTGGTAGCTCTTGATCCGGCAAACAAACCACCGCTGGTAGCGGTGGTT
TTTTTGTTTGCAAGCAGCAGATTACGCGCAGAAAAAAAGGATCTCAAGAAGATCCTTTGATCTTTTCTAC
GGGGTCTGACGCTCAGTGGAACGAAAACTCACGTTAAGGGATTTTGGTCATGAGATTATCAAAAAGGATC
TTCACCTAGATCCTTTTAAATTAAAAATGAAGTTTTAAATCAATCTAAAGTATATATGAGTAAACTTGGT
CTGACAGTTACCAATGCTTAATCAGTGAGGCACCTATCTCAGCGATCTGTCTATTTCGTTCATCCATAGT
TGCCTGACTCCCCGTCGTGTAGATAACTACGATACGGGAGGGCTTACCATCTGGCCCCAGTGCTGCAATG
ATACCGCGAGACCCACGCTCACCGGCTCCAGATTTATCAGCAATAAACCAGCCAGCCGGAAGGGCCGAGC
GCAGAAGTGGTCCTGCAACTTTATCCGCCTCCATCCAGTCTATTAATTGTTGCCGGGAAGCTAGAGTAAG
TAGTTCGCCAGTTAATAGTTTGCGCAACGTTGTTGCCATTGCTACAGGCATCGTGGTGTCACGCTCGTCG
TTTGGTATGGCTTCATTCAGCTCCGGTTCCCAACGATCAAGGCGAGTTACATGATCCCCCATGTTGTGCA
AAAAAGCGGTTAGCTCCTTCGGTCCTCCGATCGTTGTCAGAAGTAAGTTGGCCGCAGTGTTATCACTCAT
GGTTATGGCAGCACTGCATAATTCTCTTACTGTCATGCCATCCGTAAGATGCTTTTCTGTGACTGGTGAG
TACTCAACCAAGTCATTCTGAGAATAGTGTATGCGGCGACCGAGTTGCTCTTGCCCGGCGTCAATACGGG
ATAATACCGCGCCACATAGCAGAACTTTAAAAGTGCTCATCATTGGAAAACGTTCTTCGGGGCGAAAACT
CTCAAGGATCTTACCGCTGTTGAGATCCAGTTCGATGTAACCCACTCGTGCACCCAACTGATCTTCAGCA
TCTTTTACTTTCACCAGCGTTTCTGGGTGAGCAAAAACAGGAAGGCAAAATGCCGCAAAAAAGGGAATAA
GGGCGACACGGAAATGTTGAATACTCATACTCTTCCTTTTTCAATATTATTGAAGCATTTATCAGGGTTA
TTGTCTCATGAGCGGATACATATTTGAATGTATTTAGAAAAATAAACAAATAGGGGTTCCGCGCACATTT
CCCCGAAAAGTGCCACCTGACGTC
Features (pLannotate 1.2.2; 19 found; start..end, strand, type, name):
    116..419     +  enhancer       CMV enhancer: human cytomegalovirus immediate early enhancer
    420..623     +  promoter       CMV promoter: human cytomegalovirus (CMV) immediate early promoter
    619..652     +  LTR            5' LTR (truncated) (fragment): truncated 5' long terminal repeat (LTR) from HIV-1
    668..686     +  promoter       T7 promoter: promoter for bacteriophage T7 RNA polymerase
    727..2151    +  CDS            tdTomato: tdTomato is a basic (constitutively fluorescent) orange fluorescent protein published in 2004, derived from Discosoma sp.. It is reported to be a somewhat slowly-maturing tandem dimer with low acid sensitivity.
   2212..2436    +  polyA_signal   bGH poly(A) signal: bovine growth hormone polyadenylation signal
   2440..2461    +  promoter       SV40 promoter (fragment): SV40 enhancer and early promoter
   2482..2910    +  rep_origin     f1 ori (sequence partly withheld): f1 bacteriophage origin of replication; arrow indicates direction of (+) strand synthesis
   2924..3253    +  promoter       SV40 promoter: SV40 enhancer and early promoter
   3320..4111    +  CDS            neo: KKA2_KLEPN - Also known as kan, nptII. Experimental evidence at protein level: Swiss-Prot protein existence level 1. Resistance to kanamycin, neomycin, paromomycin, ribostamycin, butirosin and gentamicin B. From Klebsiella pneumoniae.
   4135..4293    +  CDS            ble (fragment): BLE_KLEPN - Experimental evidence at protein level: Swiss-Prot protein existence level 1. Binding protein with a strong affinity to the bleomycin family of antibiotics. Binds to CL990; an antimitotic-antibiotic compound. From Klebsiella pneumoniae.
   4288..4418    +  polyA_signal   SV40 poly(A) signal: SV40 polyadenylation signal
   4482..4498    -  protein_bind   lac operator: The lac repressor binds to the lac operator to inhibit transcription in E. coli. This inhibition can be relieved by adding lactose or isopropyl-β-D-thiogalactopyranoside (IPTG). lac repressor encoded by lacI
   4506..4536    -  promoter       lac promoter: promoter for the E. coli lac operon
   4551..4572    -  protein_bind   CAP binding site: CAP binding activates transcription in the presence of cAMP. E. coli catabolite activator protein
   4585..4677    -  CDS            lacI (fragment): lac repressor; lacI; The lac repressor binds to the lac operator to inhibit transcription in E. coli. This inhibition can be relieved by adding lactose or isopropyl-β-D-thiogalactopyranoside (IPTG).
   4860..5448    -  rep_origin     ori: high-copy-number ColE1/pMB1/pBR322/pUC origin of replication
   5619..6479    -  CDS            AmpR: β-lactamase; bla; confers resistance to ampicillin, carbenicillin, and related antibiotics
   6480..6584    -  promoter       AmpR promoter: bla
