[The description below was written by a language model from this plasmid's Addgene catalogue record and pLannotate feature annotations shown in this document.]
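Description:
pFOX6-Tier1-PhCMV-TdTomato is a mammalian expression plasmid built on pMM1, a pcDNA3.1-derived backbone, and belongs to the VAMSyB modular plasmid architecture for mammalian synthetic biology, where it is designated a "Tier-1" vector carrying a single expression unit. It is maintained in E. coli at high copy through a ColE1/pUC-type origin and selected with ampicillin via the β-lactamase gene and its native promoter. An f1 origin is also present. Short lac promoter/operator, CAP-site and lacI fragments near the origin appear to be backbone remnants rather than functional parts.

The payload is a simple constitutive reporter cassette: the human cytomegalovirus immediate-early enhancer and promoter (PhCMV) drive the coding sequence of tdTomato, a bright tandem-dimer orange-red fluorescent protein derived from Discosoma, and transcripts are terminated by the bovine growth hormone polyadenylation signal. A T7 promoter sits between the CMV promoter and the coding sequence, as is typical of pcDNA3.1-type vectors. The very short "truncated HIV-1 LTR" hit overlapping the end of the CMV promoter is probably an annotation artefact and not a viral element. Downstream, a separate SV40 early promoter drives the neomycin phosphotransferase gene, followed by an SV40 poly(A) signal, allowing G418 selection of stably transfected mammalian cells; a small ble fragment annotated after neo appears to be residual sequence.

The record supports use as a constitutive red fluorescent marker, for example as a transfection control, and as a standardized single-cassette module within the VAMSyB system. The cloning sites used to insert the cassette are not recorded.
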