Addgene plasmid #169515: pFOX6-Tier1-PhCMV-TdTomato
Purpose: Tier-1 vector encoding PhCMV-driven bright-red fluorescent protein TdTomato (PhCMV-TdTomato-pA).
Depositing lab: Martin Fussenegger. Depositing organization: ETH Zurich (Swiss Federal Institute of Technology). Publication: A versatile plasmid architecture for mammalian synthetic biology (VAMSyB). Haellman V, Strittmatter T, Bertschi A, Stucheli P, Fussenegger M. Metab Eng. 2021 Jul;66:41-50. doi: 10.1016/j.ymben.2021.04.003. Epub 2021 Apr 18. PubMed 33857582.
Backbone
  Vector backbone: pMM1 (pcDNA3.1-based)
  Backbone size w/o insert (bp): 4435
  Vector type: Mammalian Expression
  Selectable markers: Neomycin (select with G418)
Growth in bacteria
  Bacterial resistance: Ampicillin, 100 μg/mL
  Growth temperature: 37°C
  Growth strain: DH5alpha
  Copy number: High Copy
Gene/Insert
  Gene/Insert name: PCMV-driven dimeric red fluorescent protein TdTomato (alt name: PCMV-TdTomato)
  Species: Synthetic
  Promoter: PhCMV
  Cloning method: Restriction Enzyme; 5′ cloning site Unknown (unknown if destroyed)
  Sequencing primers: 5′ AmpStart; 3′ BGH-rev
Terms and licenses: Academic/Nonprofit Terms; Industry Terms: Not Available to Industry
How to cite: pFOX6-Tier1-PhCMV-TdTomato was a gift from Martin Fussenegger (Addgene plasmid # 169515 ; http://n2t.net/addgene:169515 ; RRID:Addgene_169515)
